>Addgene plasmid #19381 | pCM5.52 | depositor full sequence | sequence record 9034 | Author sequence
CTTTCCTGCGTTATCCCCTGATTCTGTGGATAACCGTATTACCGCCTTTGAGTGAGCTGATACCGCTCGC
CGCAGCCGAACGACCGAGCGCAGCGAGTCAGTGAGCGAGGAAGCGGAAGAGCGCCCAATACGCAAACCGC
CTCTCCCCGCGCGTTGGCCGATTCATTAATGCAGCTGGCACGACAGGTTTCCCGACTGGAAAGCGGGCAG
TGAGCGCAACGCAATTAATACGCGTACCGCTAGCCAGGAAGAGTTTGTAGAAACGCAAAAAGGCCATCCG
TCAGGATGGCCTTCTGCTTAGTTTGATGCCTGGCAGTTTATGGCGGGCGTCCTGCCCGCCACCCTCCGGG
CCGTTGCTTCACAACGTTCAAATCCGCTCCCGGCGGATTTGTCCTACTCAGGAGAGCGTTCACCGACAAA
CAACAGATAAAACGAAAGGCCCAGTCTTCCGACTGAGCCTTTCGTTTTATTTGATGCCTGGCAGTTCCCT
ACTCTCGCGTTAACGCTAGCATGGATGTTTTCCCAGTCACGACGTTGTAAAACGACGGCCAGTCTTAAGC
TCGGGCCCTGCAGCTCTAGAGCTCGAATTCTACAGGTCACTAATACCATCTAAGTAGTTGATTCATAGTG
ACTGCATATGTTGTGTTTTACAGTATTATGTAGTCTGTTTTTTATGCAAAATCTAATTTAATATATTGAT
ATTTATATCATTTTACGTTTCTCGTTCAACTTTCTTGTACAAAGTGGGATAGTCGAAAAGTTTTCACTCA
TGTGCAATGTTTCTCTTGTTTTATATTTTTAGCCATTGTTTTTATAATTTCATTGATTGTCGTGCTTTTG
TCTTCTCTTGTGTGATATCAATCTATCTTCTTCACGTATAGTTTCATCTGTTTGATTGAGTTATTTTTCT
TTCACTGTAAGTCTGGTGTTTCGTAGATTTAGAAAAAAGTAGCGTAATAAATTATTTTGAAATGGACCAA
ACATTCAAATCCAGTTCAGATAAACAACTTTATTATACAAAGTTGGCATTATAAAAAAGCATTGCTTATC
AATTTGTTGCAACGAACAGGTCACTATCAGTCAAAATAAAATCATTATTTGGAGCTCCATGGTAGCGTTA
ACGCGGCCGCGATATCCCCTATAGTGAGTCGTATTACATGGTCATAGCTGTTTCCTGGCAGCTCTGGCCC
GTGTCTCAAAATCTCTGATGTTACATTGCACAAGATAAAAATATATCATCATGAACAATAAAACTGTCTG
CTTACATAAACAGTAATACAAGGGGTGTTATGAGCCATATTCAACGGGAAACGTCGAGGCCGCGATTAAA
TTCCAACATGGATGCTGATTTATATGGGTATAAATGGGCTCGCGATAATGTCGGGCAATCAGGTGCGACA
ATCTATCGCTTGTATGGGAAGCCCGATGCGCCAGAGTTGTTTCTGAAACATGGCAAAGGTAGCGTTGCCA
ATGATGTTACAGATGAGATGGTCAGACTAAACTGGCTGACGGAATTTATGCCTCTTCCGACCATCAAGCA
TTTTATCCGTACTCCTGATGATGCATGGTTACTCACCACTGCGATCCCCGGAAAAACAGCATTCCAGGTA
TTAGAAGAATATCCTGATTCAGGTGAAAATATTGTTGATGCGCTGGCAGTGTTCCTGCGCCGGTTGCATT
CGATTCCTGTTTGTAATTGTCCTTTTAACAGCGATCGCGTATTTCGTCTCGCTCAGGCGCAATCACGAAT
GAATAACGGTTTGGTTGATGCGAGTGATTTTGATGACGAGCGTAATGGCTGGCCTGTTGAACAAGTCTGG
AAAGAAATGCATAAACTTTTGCCATTCTCACCGGATTCAGTCGTCACTCATGGTGATTTCTCACTTGATA
ACCTTATTTTTGACGAGGGGAAATTAATAGGTTGTATTGATGTTGGACGAGTCGGAATCGCAGACCGATA
CCAGGATCTTGCCATCCTATGGAACTGCCTCGGTGAGTTTTCTCCTTCATTACAGAAACGGCTTTTTCAA
AAATATGGTATTGATAATCCTGATATGAATAAATTGCAGTTTCATTTGATGCTCGATGAGTTTTTCTAAT
CAGAATTGGTTAATTGGTTGTAACACTGGCAGAGCATTACGCTGACTTGACGGGACGGCGCAAGCTCATG
ACCAAAATCCCTTAACGTGAGTTACGCGTCGTTCCACTGAGCGTCAGACCCCGTAGAAAAGATCAAAGGA
TCTTCTTGAGATCCTTTTTTTCTGCGCGTAATCTGCTGCTTGCAAACAAAAAAACCACCGCTACCAGCGG
TGGTTTGTTTGCCGGATCAAGAGCTACCAACTCTTTTTCCGAAGGTAACTGGCTTCAGCAGAGCGCAGAT
ACCAAATACTGTCCTTCTAGTGTAGCCGTAGTTAGGCCACCACTTCAAGAACTCTGTAGCACCGCCTACA
TACCTCGCTCTGCTAATCCTGTTACCAGTGGCTGCTGCCAGTGGCGATAAGTCGTGTCTTACCGGGTTGG
ACTCAAGACGATAGTTACCGGATAAGGCGCAGCGGTCGGGCTGAACGGGGGGTTCGTGCACACAGCCCAG
CTTGGAGCGAACGACCTACACCGAACTGAGATACCTACAGCGTGAGCATTGAGAAAGCGCCACGCTTCCC
GAAGGGAGAAAGGCGGACAGGTATCCGGTAAGCGGCAGGGTCGGAACAGGAGAGCGCACGAGGGAGCTTC
CAGGGGGAAACGCCTGGTATCTTTATAGTCCTGTCGGGTTTCGCCACCTCTGACTTGAGCGTCGATTTTT
GTGATGCTCGTCAGGGGGGCGGAGCCTATGGAAAAACGCCAGCAACGCGGCCTTTTTACGGTTCCTGGCC
TTTTGCTGGCCTTTTGCTCACATGTT
Features (pLannotate 1.2.2; 10 found; start..end, strand, type, name):
    121..213     +  CDS            lacI (fragment): lac repressor; lacI; The lac repressor binds to the lac operator to inhibit transcription in E. coli. This inhibition can be relieved by adding lactose or isopropyl-β-D-thiogalactopyranoside (IPTG).
    268..295     -  terminator     rrnB T2 terminator: transcription terminator T2 from the E. coli rrnB gene
    427..470     +  terminator     rrnB T1 terminator: Escherichia coli rrnB; transcription terminator T1 from the E. coli rrnB gene
    517..553     -  CDS            lacZα (fragment): LacZα fragment of β-galactosidase; lacZ fragment
    624..747     -  protein_bind   attR2: mutant version of attR; recombination site for the Gateway® LR reaction LR Clonase™
   1005..1025    -  protein_bind   attB3: mutant version of attB; core recombination site for the Gateway® BP reaction BP Clonase™
   1016..1101    -  protein_bind   attL1 (fragment): mutant version of attL; recombination site for the Gateway® LR reaction LR Clonase™
   1138..1156    -  promoter       T7 promoter: promoter for bacteriophage T7 RNA polymerase
   1290..2099    +  CDS            KanR: aminoglycoside phosphotransferase; aph(3')-Ia; confers resistance to kanamycin in bacteria or G418 (Geneticin®) in eukaryotes
   2246..2834    +  rep_origin     ori: high-copy-number ColE1/pMB1/pBR322/pUC origin of replication
