[The description below was written by a language model from this plasmid's Addgene catalogue record and pLannotate feature annotations shown in this document.]
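Description:
pCM5.52 is a Gateway entry clone carrying the 3' untranslated region of the C. elegans gene him-3, built in the pDONRP2RP3 donor backbone and catalogued as a worm expression reagent. The 257 bp insert was introduced by a BP recombination reaction, which consumed the attP2R and attP3 sites of the donor vector. In their place, the feature table shows an attR2 site on one side of the insert position. On the other side is an attL-type site, annotated by the software as an attB3 core overlapping an attL1 fragment, which is most plausibly the attL3 site expected for this backbone. This flanking arrangement marks the plasmid as a third-position entry clone for multisite Gateway assembly.

The plasmid is maintained in E. coli through a high-copy ColE1/pUC-type origin and is selected with kanamycin via an aminoglycoside phosphotransferase gene. The rrnB T1 and T2 terminators lie upstream of the recombination cassette, where they shield the insert from read-through transcription from the backbone. A T7 promoter sits beside the cassette, and the short lacI and lacZα fragments are vector remnants with no evident function here. The insert itself is not annotated in the table, but the roughly 257 nt gap between the two att sites matches its recorded size, and the 2,896 nt total agrees with backbone plus insert.

The plasmid contains no promoter or coding sequence for expression in worms, so it is a modular part rather than a finished transgene. In an LR reaction it would be combined with promoter and open reading frame (for example a reporter) entry clones and a destination vector, placing the him-3 3' UTR downstream of the coding region. The associated study examined 3' UTRs as regulators of gene expression in the C. elegans germline, which is consistent with this use.
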