Addgene plasmid #19381: pCM5.52
Depositing lab: Geraldine Seydoux. Depositing organization: Johns Hopkins University and School of Medicine. Publication: 3' UTRs are the primary regulators of gene expression in the C. elegans germline. Merritt C, Rasoloson D, Ko D, Seydoux G. Curr Biol. 2008 Oct 14;18(19):1476-82. doi: 10.1016/j.cub.2008.08.013. Epub 2008 Sep 25. PubMed 18818082.
Backbone
  Vector backbone: pDONRP2RP3
  Backbone size w/o insert (bp): 2641
  Vector type: Worm Expression
Growth in bacteria
  Bacterial resistance: Kanamycin, 50 μg/mL
  Growth temperature: 37°C
  Growth strain: DH5alpha
  Growth instructions: DH5alpha
  Copy number: Unknown
Gene/Insert
  Gene/Insert name: him-3 3'utr in pDONRP2RP3
  Species: C. elegans (nematode)
  Insert size (bp): 257
  GenBank ID: NM_068677
  Entrez Gene: him-3
  Cloning method: Gateway Cloning; 5′ cloning site attP2R (destroyed during cloning); 3′ cloning site attP3 (destroyed during cloning)
  Sequencing primers: 5′ M13Forward
Terms and licenses: Academic/Nonprofit Terms; Industry Terms: Not Available to Industry
How to cite: pCM5.52 was a gift from Geraldine Seydoux (Addgene plasmid # 19381 ; http://n2t.net/addgene:19381 ; RRID:Addgene_19381)
