>Addgene plasmid #19381 | pCM5.52 | addgene partial sequence | sequence record 25188 | M13Forward
NNNNNNNNNNTCTNGAGCTNNNNTCTACAGGTCACTAATACCATCTAAGTAGTTGGTTCATAGTGACTGC
ATATGTTGTGTTTTACAGTATTATGTAGTCTGTTTTTTATGCAAAATCTAATTTAATATATTGATATTTA
TATCATTTTACGTTTCTCGTTCAACTTTCTTGTACAAAGTGGGATAGTCGAAAAGTTTTCACTCATGTGC
AATGTTTCTCTTGTTTTATATTTTTAGCCATTGTTTTTATAATTTCATTGATTGTCGTGCTTTTGTCTTC
TCTTGTGTGATATCAATCTATCTTCTTCACGTATAGTTTCATCTGTTTGATTGAGTTATTTTTCTTTCAC
TGTAAGTCTGGTGTTTCGTAGATTTAGAAAAAAGTAGCGTAATAAATTATTTTGAAATGGACCAAACATT
CAAATCCAGTTCAGATAAACAACTTTATTATACAAAGTTGGCATTATAAAAAAGCATTGCTTATCAATTT
GTTGCAACGAACAGGTCACTATCAGTCAAAATAAAATCATTATTTGGAGCTCCATGGTAGCGTTAACGCG
GCCGCGATATCCCCTATAGTGAGTCGTATTACATGGTCATAGCTGTTTCCTGGCAGCTCTGGCCCGTGTC
TCAAAATCTCTGATGTTACATTGCACAAGATAAAAAATATATCATCATGAACAATAAAACTGTCTGCTTA
CATAAACAGTAATACAAGGGGTGTTATGAGCCATATTCAACGGGAAACGTCGANGCCGCGATTAAATTCC
AACATGGATGCTGNNNNNNNNNNNNNNNNNNNNNNNN
